>Addgene plasmid #14929 | CS2 Flag-Smad2 (1-185) | addgene partial sequence | sequence record 21496 | 14929 with SP6
TCCCATCGATTCGAATTCACCATGGACTACAAGGACGACGATGACAAGTCGTCCATCTTGCCATTCACGC
CGCCAGTTGTGAAGAGACTGCTGGGATGGAAGAAGTCAGCTGGTGGGTCTGGAGGAGCAGGCGGAGGAGA
GCAGAATGGGCAGGAAGAAAAGTGGTGTGAGAAAGCAGTGAAAAGTCTGGTGAAGAAGCTAAAGAAAACA
GGACGATTAGATGAGCTTGAGAAAGCCATCACCACTCAAAACTGTAATACTAAATGTGTTACCATACCAA
GCACTTGCTCTGAAATTTGGGGACTGAGTACACCAAATACGATAGATCAGTGGGATACAACAGGCCTTTA
CAGCTTCTCTGAACAAACCAGGTCTCTTGATGGTCGTCTCCAGGTATCCCATCGAAAAGGATTGCCACAT
GTTATATATTGCCGATTATGGCGCTGGCCTGATCTTCACAGTCATCATGAACTCAAGGCAATTGAAAACT
GCGAATATGCTTTTAATCTTAAAAAGGATGAAGTATGTGTAAACCCTTACCACTATCAGAGAGTTGAGAC
ACCAGTTTTGCCTCCAGTATTAGTGCCCCGACACACCGAGTAATCTAGAACTATAGTGAGTCGTATTAC
