[The description below was written by a language model from this plasmid's Addgene catalogue record.]
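Description:
CS2 Flag-Smad2 (1-185) is an expression plasmid built on the pCS2 backbone (about 4.1 kb without insert), a multipurpose vector catalogued for use in Xenopus, mammalian, avian and zebrafish systems. It is propagated in E. coli as a high-copy plasmid under ampicillin selection. The record does not list the promoter or other regulatory elements. pCS2-family vectors generally drive expression from a CMV-derived promoter and carry an upstream SP6 promoter for in vitro transcription of mRNA for embryo injection. The listing of SP6 as the 5′ sequencing primer is consistent with that layout, but no feature table is available to confirm it.

The insert is a roughly 550 bp fragment of human SMAD2 encoding only amino acids 1-185, cloned between EcoRI and XbaI sites, both of which remain intact. A Flag epitope is fused to the N terminus, allowing detection or immunoprecipitation of the truncated protein with anti-Flag antibodies. SMAD2 is a receptor-regulated transducer of TGF-β/activin signalling, and this N-terminal portion corresponds broadly to its MH1 domain region, lacking the C-terminal MH2 effector domain.

The associated publication concerns tumour-derived mutations that inactivate Smad2 and Smad4 by increasing autoinhibition. This suggests the isolated N-terminal fragment was used to examine interactions between the N- and C-terminal domains and their effect on Smad activity. The record does not state the specific experimental use, and it refers to a depositor's map for further detail.
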