Addgene plasmid #14929: CS2 Flag-Smad2 (1-185)
Depositing lab: Joan Massague. Publication: Mutations increasing autoinhibition inactivate tumour suppressors Smad2 and Smad4. Hata A, Lo RS, Wotton D, Lagna G, Massague J. Nature. 1997 Jul 3. 388(6637):82-7. 10.1038/40424 PubMed 9214507.
Backbone
  Vector backbone: pCS2
  Backbone size w/o insert (bp): 4100
  Vector type: xenopus/mammalian/avian/zebrafish
Growth in bacteria
  Bacterial resistance: Ampicillin, 100 μg/mL
  Growth temperature: 37°C
  Growth strain: DH5alpha
  Copy number: High Copy
Gene/Insert
  Gene/Insert name: Smad2 (1-185) (alt name: Smad2)
  Species: H. sapiens (human)
  Insert size (bp): 550
  Mutation: amino acids 1-185
  Entrez Gene: SMAD2 (a.k.a. CHTD8, JV18, JV18-1, LDS6, MADH2, MADR2, hMAD-2, hSMAD2)
  Tag / fusion protein: Flag (N terminal on insert)
  Cloning method: Restriction Enzyme; 5′ cloning site EcoRI (not destroyed); 3′ cloning site XbaI (not destroyed)
  Sequencing primers: 5′ SP6; 3′ EBV rev
Terms and licenses: Academic/Nonprofit Terms; Industry Terms: Not Available to Industry
Depositor comments: See author's map for more information.
How to cite: CS2 Flag-Smad2 (1-185) was a gift from Joan Massague (Addgene plasmid # 14929 ; http://n2t.net/addgene:14929 ; RRID:Addgene_14929)
